Addgene plasmid #215477: pENTR2b-PTPN12
Purpose: Gateway entry vector with PTP-PEST
Depositing lab: Johanna Ivaska. Depositing organization: Turku Bioscience Centre. Publication: Dynamic regulation of integrin beta1 phosphorylation supports invasion of breast cancer cells. Conway JRW, Joshi O, Kaivola J, Follain G, Gounis M, Kuhl D, Ivaska J. Nat Cell Biol. 2025 May 26. doi: 10.1038/s41556-025-01663-4. PubMed 40419795.
Backbone
  Vector backbone: pENTR2b
  Backbone manufacturer: Thermo Fisher Scientific Inc.
  Total vector size (bp): 4651
  Vector type: Gateway entry vector
Growth in bacteria
  Bacterial resistance: Kanamycin, 50 μg/mL
  Growth temperature: 37°C
  Growth strain: DH5alpha
  Copy number: High Copy
Gene/Insert
  Gene/Insert name: PTPN12 (alt name: PTP-PEST)
  Species: H. sapiens (human)
  Insert size (bp): 2331
  GenBank ID: NM_002835.4
  Entrez Gene: PTPN12 (a.k.a. PTP-PEST, PTPG1)
  Promoter: none
  Cloning method: Restriction Enzyme; 5′ cloning site KpnI (not destroyed); 3′ cloning site XhoI (not destroyed)
  Sequencing primers: 5′ attL1_F; 3′ attL2_R
Terms and licenses: Academic/Nonprofit Terms; Industry Terms
How to cite: pENTR2b-PTPN12 was a gift from Johanna Ivaska (Addgene plasmid # 215477 ; http://n2t.net/addgene:215477 ; RRID:Addgene_215477)
