[The description below was written by a language model from this plasmid's Addgene catalogue record and pLannotate feature annotations shown in this document.]
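Description:
pENTR2b-PTPN12 is a Gateway entry clone built on the commercial pENTR2b backbone, with a total size of 4,651 bp. It is a bacterial cloning vector, not an expression construct. It replicates in E. coli from a high-copy ColE1/pUC-type origin and is selected with kanamycin through an aminoglycoside phosphotransferase (KanR) gene. The feature annotation also flags a very short fragment matching the RSF origin at the start of the sequence, which is probably an annotation artefact or remnant and not a functional second replicon.

The payload is the human PTPN12 coding sequence (also called PTP-PEST or PTPG1), a 2,331 bp insert corresponding to the reference transcript. It was placed between the KpnI and XhoI sites, both of which are retained. PTPN12 encodes a non-receptor protein tyrosine phosphatase that dephosphorylates tyrosine kinases such as ERBB2 and PTK2B/PYK2 and so modulates their signalling. The open reading frame is flanked by attL1 upstream and attL2 downstream, the recombination sites used by LR Clonase to transfer the insert directionally into any attR-containing destination vector. No promoter drives the insert, as recorded. The rrnB T1 and T2 transcription terminators upstream of attL1 shield the insert from read-through transcription from the backbone, limiting unintended expression in bacteria. No epitope tags or reporters are annotated, and the record does not say whether the insert ends with a stop codon.

The plasmid serves as a source clone for moving PTP-PEST into expression or tagging destination vectors. It was deposited in connection with work on integrin beta1 phosphorylation and breast cancer cell invasion.
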