Features (pLannotate 1.2.2; 8 found; start..end, strand, type, name):
      1..46      +  rep_origin     RSF ori (fragment): Plasmids containing the RSF 1030 origin of replication can be propagated in E. coli cells that contain additional plasmids with compatible origins.
    106..149     -  terminator     rrnB T1 terminator: Escherichia coli rrnB; transcription terminator T1 from the E. coli rrnB gene
    281..308     +  terminator     rrnB T2 terminator: transcription terminator T2 from the E. coli rrnB gene
    358..457     +  protein_bind   attL1: mutant version of attL; recombination site for the Gateway® LR reaction LR Clonase™
    520..2850    +  CDS            PTPN12: PTN12_HUMAN - Experimental evidence at protein level: Swiss-Prot protein existence level 1. Dephosphorylates a range of proteins, and thereby regulates cellular signaling cascades (PubMed:18559503). Dephosphorylates cellular tyrosine kinases, such as ERBB2 and PTK2B/PYK2, and thereby regulates signaling via ERBB2 and PTK2B/PYK2 (PubMed:17329398, PubMed:27134172). Selectively dephosphorylates ERBB2 phosphorylated at 'Tyr-1112', 'Tyr-1196', and/or 'Tyr-1248' (PubMed:27134172). From Homo sapiens (Human).
   2880..2979    -  protein_bind   attL2: mutant version of attL; recombination site for the Gateway® LR reaction LR Clonase™
   3102..3911    +  CDS            KanR: aminoglycoside phosphotransferase; aph(3')-Ia; confers resistance to kanamycin in bacteria or G418 (Geneticin®) in eukaryotes
   4001..4589    +  rep_origin     ori: high-copy-number ColE1/pMB1/pBR322/pUC origin of replication
>Addgene plasmid #215477 | pENTR2b-PTPN12 | addgene full sequence | sequence record 449422 | Addgene NGS Result
CTTTCCTGCGTTATCCCCTGATTCTGTGGATAACCGTATTACCGCTAGCATGGATCTCGGGGACGTCTAA
CTACTAAGCGAGAGTAGGGAACTGCCAGGCATCAAATAAAACGAAAGGCTCAGTCGGAAGACTGGGCCTT
TCGTTTTATCTGTTGTTTGTCGGTGAACGCTCTCCTGAGTAGGACAAATCCGCCGGGAGCGGATTTGAAC
GTTGTGAAGCAACGGCCCGGAGGGTGGCGGGCAGGACGCCCGCCATAAACTGCCAGGCATCAAACTAAGC
AGAAGGCCATCCTGACGGATGGCCTTTTTGCGTTTCTACAAACTCTTCCTGTTAGTTAGTTACTTAAGCT
CGGGCCCCAAATAATGATTTTATTTTGACTGATAGTGACCTGTTCGTTGCAACAAATTGATAAGCAATGC
TTTTTTATAATGCCAACTTTGTACAAAAAAGCAGGCTGGCGCCGGAACCAATTCAGTCGACTGGATCCGG
TACCGAGGAGATCTGCCGCCGCGATCGCCATGGAGCAAGTGGAGATCCTGAGGAAATTCATCCAGAGGGT
CCAGGCCATGAAGAGTCCTGACCACAATGGGGAGGACAACTTCGCCCGGGACTTCATGCGGTTAAGAAGA
TTGTCTACCAAATATAGAACAGAAAAGATATATCCCACAGCCACTGGAGAAAAAGAAGAAAATGTTAAAA
AGAACAGATACAAGGACATACTGCCATTTGATCACAGCCGAGTTAAATTGACATTAAAGACTCCTTCACA
AGATTCAGACTATATCAATGCAAATTTTATAAAGGGCGTCTATGGGCCAAAAGCATATGTAGCAACTCAA
GGACCTTTAGCAAATACAGTAATAGATTTTTGGAGGATGATATGGGAGTATAATGTTGTGATCATTGTAA
TGGCCTGCCGAGAATTTGAGATGGGAAGGAAAAAATGTGAGCGCTATTGGCCTTTGTATGGAGAAGACCC
CATAACGTTTGCACCATTTAAAATTTCTTGTGAGGATGAACAAGCAAGAACAGACTACTTCATCAGGACA
CTCTTACTTGAATTTCAAAATGAATCTCGTAGGCTGTATCAGTTTCATTATGTGAACTGGCCAGACCATG
ATGTTCCTTCATCATTTGATTCTATTCTGGACATGATAAGCTTAATGAGGAAATATCAAGAACATGAAGA
TGTTCCTATTTGTATTCATTGCAGTGCAGGCTGTGGAAGAACAGGTGCCATTTGTGCCATAGATTATACG
TGGAATTTACTAAAAGCTGGGAAAATACCAGAGGAATTTAATGTATTTAATTTAATACAAGAAATGAGAA
CACAAAGGCATTCTGCAGTACAAACAAAGGAGCAATATGAACTTGTTCATAGAGCTATTGCCCAACTGTT
TGAAAAACAGCTACAACTATATGAAATTCATGGAGCTCAGAAAATTGCTGATGGAGTGAATGAAATTAAC
ACTGAAAACATGGTCAGCTCCATAGAGCCTGAAAAACAAGATTCTCCTCCTCCAAAACCACCAAGGACCC
GCAGTTGCCTTGTTGAAGGGGATGCTAAAGAAGAAATACTGCAGCCACCGGAACCTCATCCAGTGCCACC
CATCTTGACACCTTCTCCCCCTTCAGCTTTTCCAACAGTCACTACTGTGTGGCAGGACAATGATAGATAC
CATCCAAAGCCAGTGTTGCATATGGTTTCATCAGAACAACATTCAGCAGACCTCAACAGAAACTATAGTA
AATCAACAGAACTTCCAGGGAAAAATGAATCAACAATTGAACAGATAGATAAAAAATTGGAACGAAATTT
AAGTTTTGAGATTAAGAAGGTCCCTCTCCAAGAGGGACCAAAAAGTTTTGATGGGAACACACTTTTGAAT
AGGGGACATGCAATTAAAATTAAATCTGCTTCACCTTGTATAGCTGATAAAATCTCTAAGCCACAGGAAT
TAAGTTCAGATCTAAATGTCGGTGATACTTCCCAGAATTCTTGTGTGGACTGCAGTGTAACACAATCAAA
CAAAGTTTCAGTTACTCCACCAGAAGAATCCCAGAATTCAGACACACCTCCAAGGCCAGACCGCTTGCCT
CTTGATGAGAAAGGACATGTAACGTGGTCATTTCATGGACCTGAAAATGCCATACCCATACCTGATTTAT
CTGAAGGCAATTCCTCAGATATCAACTATCAAACTAGGAAAACTGTGAGTTTAACACCAAGTCCTACAAC
ACAAGTTGAAACACCTGATCTTGTGGATCATGATAACACTTCACCACTCTTCAGAACACCCCTCAGTTTT
ACTAATCCACTTCACTCTGATGACTCAGACTCAGATGAAAGAAACTCTGATGGTGCTGTGACCCAGAATA
AAACTAATATTTCAACAGCAAGTGCCACAGTTTCTGCTGCCACTAGTACTGAAAGCATTTCTACTAGGAA
AGTATTGCCAATGTCCATTGCTAGACATAATATAGCAGGAACAACACATTCAGGTGCTGAAAAAGATGTT
GATGTTAGTGAAGATTCACCTCCTCCCCTACCTGAAAGAACTCCTGAATCGTTTGTGTTAGCAAGTGAAC
ATAATACACCTGTAAGATCGGAATGGAGTGAACTTCAAAGTCAGGAACGATCTGAACAAAAAAAGTCTGA
AGGCTTGATAACCTCTGAAAATGAGAAATGTGATCATCCAGCGGGAGGTATTCACTATGAAATGTGCATA
GAATGTCCACCTACTTTCAGTGACAAGAGAGAACAAATATCAGAAAATCCAACAGAAGCCACAGATATTG
GTTTTGGTAATCGATGTGGAAAACCCAAAGGACCAAGAGATCCACCTTCATGCGGCCGCTGATAACTCGA
GATATCTAGACCCAGCTTTCTTGTACAAAGTTGGCATTATAAGAAAGCATTGCTTATCAATTTGTTGCAA
CGAACAGGTCACTATCAGTCAAAATAAAATCATTATTTGCCATCCAGCTGCAGCTCTGGCCCGTGTCTCA
AAATCTCTGATGTTACATTGCACAAGATAAAAATATATCATCATGAACAATAAAACTGTCTGCTTACATA
AACAGTAATACAAGGGGTGTTATGAGCCATATTCAACGGGAAACGTCGAGGCCGCGATTAAATTCCAACA
TGGATGCTGATTTATATGGGTATAAATGGGCTCGCGATAATGTCGGGCAATCAGGTGCGACAATCTATCG
CTTGTATGGGAAGCCCGATGCGCCAGAGTTGTTTCTGAAACATGGCAAAGGTAGCGTTGCCAATGATGTT
ACAGATGAGATGGTCAGACTAAACTGGCTGACGGAATTTATGCCTCTTCCGACCATCAAGCATTTTATCC
GTACTCCTGATGATGCATGGTTACTCACCACTGCGATCCCCGGAAAAACAGCATTCCAGGTATTAGAAGA
ATATCCTGATTCAGGTGAAAATATTGTTGATGCGCTGGCAGTGTTCCTGCGCCGGTTGCATTCGATTCCT
GTTTGTAATTGTCCTTTTAACAGCGATCGCGTATTTCGTCTCGCTCAGGCGCAATCACGAATGAATAACG
GTTTGGTTGATGCGAGTGATTTTGATGACGAGCGTAATGGCTGGCCTGTTGAACAAGTCTGGAAAGAAAT
GCATAAACTTTTGCCATTCTCACCGGATTCAGTCGTCACTCATGGTGATTTCTCACTTGATAACCTTATT
TTTGACGAGGGGAAATTAATAGGTTGTATTGATGTTGGACGAGTCGGAATCGCAGACCGATACCAGGATC
TTGCCATCCTATGGAACTGCCTCGGTGAGTTTTCTCCTTCATTACAGAAACGGCTTTTTCAAAAATATGG
TATTGATAATCCTGATATGAATAAATTGCAGTTTCATTTGATGCTCGATGAGTTTTTCTAATCAGAATTG
GTTAATTGGTTGTAACATTATTCAGATTGGGCCCCGTTCCACTGAGCGTCAGACCCCGTAGAAAAGATCA
AAGGATCTTCTTGAGATCCTTTTTTTCTGCGCGTAATCTGCTGCTTGCAAACAAAAAAACCACCGCTACC
AGCGGTGGTTTGTTTGCCGGATCAAGAGCTACCAACTCTTTTTCCGAAGGTAACTGGCTTCAGCAGAGCG
CAGATACCAAATACTGTTCTTCTAGTGTAGCCGTAGTTAGGCCACCACTTCAAGAACTCTGTAGCACCGC
CTACATACCTCGCTCTGCTAATCCTGTTACCAGTGGCTGCTGCCAGTGGCGATAAGTCGTGTCTTACCGG
GTTGGACTCAAGACGATAGTTACCGGATAAGGCGCAGCGGTCGGGCTGAACGGGGGGTTCGTGCACACAG
CCCAGCTTGGAGCGAACGACCTACACCGAACTGAGATACCTACAGCGTGAGCTATGAGAAAGCGCCACGC
TTCCCGAAGGGAGAAAGGCGGACAGGTATCCGGTAAGCGGCAGGGTCGGAACAGGAGAGCGCACGAGGGA
GCTTCCAGGGGGAAACGCCTGGTATCTTTATAGTCCTGTCGGGTTTCGCCACCTCTGACTTGAGCGTCGA
TTTTTGTGATGCTCGTCAGGGGGGCGGAGCCTATGGAAAAACGCCAGCAACGCGGCCTTTTTACGGTTCC
TGGCCTTTTGCTGGCCTTTTGCTCACATGTT
